>Addgene plasmid #128596 | pRSF-1b-S14 | addgene full sequence | sequence record 263278 | Addgene NGS Result
GGGGAATTGTGAGCGGATAACAATTCCCCTGTAGAAATAATTTTGTTTAACTTTAATAAGGAGATATACC
[303 nt withheld, positions 71-373]
TAATTAACCTAGGCTGCTGCCACCGCTGAGCAATAACTAGCATAACCCCTTGGGGCCTCTAAACGGGTCT
TGAGGGGTTTTTTGCTGAAACCTCAGGCATTTGAGAAGCACACGGTCACACTGCTTCCGGTAGTCAATAA
ACCGGTAAACCAGCAATAGACATAAGCGGCTATTTAACGACCCTGCCCTGAACCGACGACAAGCTGACGA
CCGGGTCTCCGCAAGTGGCACTTTTCGGGGAAATGTGCGCGGAACCCCTATTTGTTTATTTTTCTAAATA
CATTCAAATATGTATCCGCTCATGAATTAATTCTTAGAAAAACTCATCGAGCATCAAATGAAACTGCAAT
TTATTCATATCAGGATTATCAATACCATATTTTTGAAAAAGCCGTTTCTGTAATGAAGGAGAAAACTCAC
CGAGGCAGTTCCATAGGATGGCAAGATCCTGGTATCGGTCTGCGATTCCGACTCGTCCAACATCAATACA
ACCTATTAATTTCCCCTCGTCAAAAATAAGGTTATCAAGTGAGAAATCACCATGAGTGACGACTGAATCC
GGTGAGAATGGCAAAAGTTTATGCATTTCTTTCCAGACTTGTTCAACAGGCCAGCCATTACGCTCGTCAT
CAAAATCACTCGCATCAACCAAACCGTTATTCATTCGTGATTGCGCCTGAGCGAGACGAAATACGCGGTC
GCTGTTAAAAGGACAATTACAAACAGGAATCGAATGCAACCGGCGCAGGAACACTGCCAGCGCATCAACA
ATATTTTCACCTGAATCAGGATATTCTTCTAATACCTGGAATGCTGTTTTCCCGGGGATCGCAGTGGTGA
GTAACCATGCATCATCAGGAGTACGGATAAAATGCTTGATGGTCGGAAGAGGCATAAATTCCGTCAGCCA
GTTTAGTCTGACCATCTCATCTGTAACATCATTGGCAACGCTACCTTTGCCATGTTTCAGAAACAACTCT
GGCGCATCGGGCTTCCCATACAATCGATAGATTGTCGCACCTGATTGCCCGACATTATCGCGAGCCCATT
TATACCCATATAAATCAGCATCCATGTTGGAATTTAATCGCGGCCTAGAGCAAGACGTTTCCCGTTGAAT
ATGGCTCATACTCTTCCTTTTTCAATATTATTGAAGCATTTATCAGGGTTATTGTCTCATGAGCGGATAC
ATATTTGAATGTATTTAGAAAAATAAACAAATAGGCATGCAGCGCTCTTCCGCTTCCTCGCTCACTGACT
CGCTACGCTCGGTCGTTCGACTGCGGCGAGCGGTGTCAGCTCACTCAAAAGCGGTAATACGGTTATCCAC
AGAATCAGGGGATAAAGCCGGAAAGAACATGTGAGCAAAAAGCAAAGCACCGGAAGAAGCCAACGCCGCA
GGCGTTTTTCCATAGGCTCCGCCCCCCTGACGAGCATCACAAAAATCGACGCTCAAGCCAGAGGTGGCGA
AACCCGACAGGACTATAAAGATACCAGGCGTTTCCCCCTGGAAGCTCCCTCGTGCGCTCTCCTGTTCCGA
CCCTGCCGCTTACCGGATACCTGTCCGCCTTTCTCCCTTCGGGAAGCGTGGCGCTTTCTCATAGCTCACG
CTGTTGGTATCTCAGTTCGGTGTAGGTCGTTCGCTCCAAGCTGGGCTGTGTGCACGAACCCCCCGTTCAG
CCCGACCGCTGCGCCTTATCCGGTAACTATCGTCTTGAGTCCAACCCGGTAAGACACGACTTATCGCCAC
TGGCAGCAGCCATTGGTAACTGATTTAGAGGACTTTGTCTTGAAGTTATGCACCTGTTAAGGCTAAACTG
AAAGAACAGATTTTGGTGAGTGCGGTCCTCCAACCCACTTACCTTGGTTCAAAGAGTTGGTAGCTCAGCG
AACCTTGAGAAAACCACCGTTGGTAGCGGTGGTTTTTCTTTATTTATGAGATGATGAATCAATCGGTCTA
TCAAGTCAACGAACAGCTATTCCGTTACTCTAGATTTCAGTGCAATTTATCTCTTCAAATGTAGCACCTG
AAGTCAGCCCCATACGATATAAGTTGTAATTCTCATGTTAGTCATGCCCCGCGCCCACCGGAAGGAGCTG
ACTGGGTTGAAGGCTCTCAAGGGCATCGGTCGAGATCCCGGTGCCTAATGAGTGAGCTAACTTACATTAA
TTGCGTTGCGCTCACTGCCCGCTTTCCAGTCGGGAAACCTGTCGTGCCAGCTGCATTAATGAATCGGCCA
ACGCGCGGGGAGAGGCGGTTTGCGTATTGGGCGCCAGGGTGGTTTTTCTTTTCACCAGTGAGACGGGCAA
CAGCTGATTGCCCTTCACCGCCTGGCCCTGAGAGAGTTGCAGCAAGCGGTCCACGCTGGTTTGCCCCAGC
AGGCGAAAATCCTGTTTGATGGTGGTTAACGGCGGGATATAACATGAGCTGTCTTCGGTATCGTCGTATC
CCACTACCGAGATGTCCGCACCAACGCGCAGCCCGGACTCGGTAATGGCGCGCATTGCGCCCAGCGCCAT
CTGATCGTTGGCAACCAGCATCGCAGTGGGAACGATGCCCTCATTCAGCATTTGCATGGTTTGTTGAAAA
CCGGACATGGCACTCCAGTCGCCTTCCCGTTCCGCTATCGGCTGAATTTGATTGCGAGTGAGATATTTAT
GCCAGCCAGCCAGACGCAGACGCGCCGAGACAGAACTTAATGGGCCCGCTAACAGCGCGATTTGCTGGTG
ACCCAATGCGACCAGATGCTCCACGCCCAGTCGCGTACCGTCTTCATGGGAGAAAATAATACTGTTGATG
GGTGTCTGGTCAGAGACATCAAGAAATAACGCCGGAACATTAGTGCAGGCAGCTTCCACAGCAATGGCAT
CCTGGTCATCCAGCGGATAGTTAATGATCAGCCCACTGACGCGTTGCGCGAGAAGATTGTGCACCGCCGC
TTTACAGGCTTCGACGCCGCTTCGTTCTACCATCGACACCACCACGCTGGCACCCAGTTGATCGGCGCGA
GATTTAATCGCCGCGACAATTTGCGACGGCGCGTGCAGGGCCAGACTGGAGGTGGCAACGCCAATCAGCA
ACGACTGTTTGCCCGCCAGTTGTTGTGCCACGCGGTTGGGAATGTAATTCAGCTCCGCCATCGCCGCTTC
CACTTTTTCCCGCGTTTTCGCAGAAACGTGGCTGGCCTGGTTCACCACGCGGGAAACGGTCTGATAAGAG
ACACCGGCATACTCTGCGACATCGTATAACGTTACTGGTTTCACATTCACCACCCTGAATTGACTCTCTT
CCGGGCGCTATCATGCCATACCGCGAAAGGTTTTGCGCCATTCGATGGTGTCCGGGATCTCGACGCTCTC
CCTTATGCGACTCCTGCATTAGGAAATTAATACGACTCACTATA
Features (pLannotate 1.2.2; 15 found; start..end, strand, type, name):
      3..27      +  protein_bind   lac operator: The lac repressor binds to the lac operator to inhibit transcription in E. coli. This inhibition can be relieved by adding lactose or isopropyl-β-D-thiogalactopyranoside (IPTG). lac repressor encoded by lacI
     42..64      +  RBS            RBS: efficient ribosome binding site from bacteriophage T7 gene 10 (Olins and Rangwala, 1989)
     71..373     +  CDS            rpsN (sequence withheld): RS14_ECOLI - Experimental evidence at protein level: Swiss-Prot protein existence level 1. Binds 16S rRNA, required for the assembly of 30S particles and may also be responsible for determining the conformation of the 16S rRNA at the A site. From Escherichia coli (strain K12).
    385..402     +  CDS            SET1 (fragment): solubility-enhancement tag derived from T7 phage gene 10B
    410..457     +  terminator     T7 terminator: transcription terminator for bacteriophage T7 RNA polymerase
    621..678     +  promoter       AmpR promoter (fragment): bla
    687..1502    -  CDS            KanR: aminoglycoside phosphotransferase; aph(3')-Ia; confers resistance to kanamycin in bacteria or G418 (Geneticin®) in eukaryotes
   1503..1594    -  promoter       AmpR promoter: bla
   1610..2359    -  rep_origin     RSF ori: Plasmids containing the RSF 1030 origin of replication can be propagated in E. coli cells that contain additional plasmids with compatible origins.
   2442..2506    -  CDS            TcR (fragment): tetracycline efflux protein; tet; confers resistance to tetracycline
   2521..2542    -  protein_bind   CAP binding site: CAP binding activates transcription in the presence of cAMP. E. coli catabolite activator protein
   2555..3637    -  CDS            lacI: lac repressor; lacI; The lac repressor binds to the lac operator to inhibit transcription in E. coli. This inhibition can be relieved by adding lactose or isopropyl-β-D-thiogalactopyranoside (IPTG).
   3638..3715    -  promoter       lacI promoter: lacI
   3723..3758    -  CDS            TcR (fragment): tetracycline efflux protein; tet; confers resistance to tetracycline
   3761..2       +  promoter       T7 promoter (across the origin): promoter for bacteriophage T7 RNA polymerase
