[The description below was written by a language model from this plasmid's Addgene catalogue record and pLannotate feature annotations shown in this document.]
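Description:
pRSF-1b-S14 is a bacterial expression plasmid built on the Novagen pRSF-1b backbone for producing the Escherichia coli 30S ribosomal subunit protein S14 (rpsN) without any affinity tag. It replicates from the RSF1030 origin, which is listed as high copy and is compatible with other common origin classes, so it can coexist with additional plasmids in the same cell. Selection is by kanamycin through an aminoglycoside phosphotransferase gene. The catalogue gives a total size of 3,972 bp, whereas the annotated full-sequence record is 3,777 nt; the record does not explain this difference.

The 303 bp rpsN coding sequence, inserted by Gibson assembly, sits in a standard T7lac expression cassette: a T7 promoter immediately followed by a lac operator, the strong ribosome binding site from phage T7 gene 10, the S14 open reading frame, and a T7 terminator. The plasmid also carries lacI under its own promoter, so the encoded lac repressor holds the operator closed until lactose or IPTG is added. Transcription requires T7 RNA polymerase, so expression depends on a host strain that supplies it, while the listed DH5alpha strain serves for propagation. The short hits annotated as a solubility tag fragment downstream of the gene, tetracycline resistance fragments, a partial bla promoter and a CAP binding site appear to be backbone remnants or small similarity matches rather than functional parts, consistent with the stated tagless design.

S14 binds 16S rRNA and is needed for 30S particle assembly. The construct was deposited with a study of how transient protein–RNA interactions guide nascent ribosomal RNA folding, which suggests its use as a source of recombinant S14 for ribosome assembly experiments.
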