Addgene plasmid #128596: pRSF-1b-S14
Purpose: Expresses tagless 30S ribosomal subunit protein S14 in E.coli
Depositing lab: James Williamson. Depositing organization: Scripps California (The Scripps Research Institute). Publication: Transient Protein-RNA Interactions Guide Nascent Ribosomal RNA Folding. Duss O, Stepanyuk GA, Puglisi JD, Williamson JR. Cell. 2019 Nov 27;179(6):1357-1369.e16. doi: 10.1016/j.cell.2019.10.035. Epub 2019 Nov 21. PubMed 31761533.
Backbone
  Vector backbone: pRSF-1b
  Backbone manufacturer: Novagen
  Backbone size w/o insert (bp): 3669
  Total vector size (bp): 3972
  Vector type: Bacterial Expression
Growth in bacteria
  Bacterial resistance: Kanamycin, 50 μg/mL
  Growth temperature: 37°C
  Growth strain: DH5alpha
  Copy number: High Copy
Gene/Insert
  Gene/Insert name: 30S ribosomal subunit protein S14 (alt name: rpsN, b3307, ECK3294)
  Species: E.coli
  Insert size (bp): 303
  Entrez Gene: rpsN (a.k.a. b3307, ECK3294)
  Promoter: T7
  Cloning method: Gibson Cloning
  Sequencing primers: 5′ T7 forward; 3′ T7 reverse
Terms and licenses: Academic/Nonprofit Terms; Industry Terms: Not Available to Industry
How to cite: pRSF-1b-S14 was a gift from James Williamson (Addgene plasmid # 128596 ; http://n2t.net/addgene:128596 ; RRID:Addgene_128596)
