>Addgene plasmid #128596 | pRSF-1b-S14 | depositor partial sequence | sequence record 246827 | T7 promoter forward
AATAATTTTGTTTAACTTTAATAAGGAGATATACC
[303 nt withheld, positions 36-338]
TAATTAACCTAGGCTGCTGCCACCGCTGAGCAATAACTAGCATAACCCCTTGGGGCCTCTAAACGGGTCT
TGAGGGGTTTTTTGCTGAAACCTCAGGCATTTGAGAAGCACACGGTCACACTGCTTCCGGTAGTCAATAA
ACCGGTAAACCAGCAATAGACATAAGCGGCTATTTAAC
